>Addgene plasmid #103450 | LSB-hsa-miR-338-3p | depositor full sequence | sequence record 195949 | Full Sequence
AATTGAGGGGATAACGCAGGAAAGAACATGTGAGCAAAAGGCCAGCAAAAGGCCAGGAACCGTAAAAAGG
CCGCGTTGCTGGCGTTTTTCCATAGGCTCCGCCCCCCTGACGAGCATCACAAAAATCGACGCTCAAGTCA
GAGGTGGCGAAACCCGACAGGACTATAAAGATACCAGGCGTTTCCCCCTGGAAGCTCCCTCGTGCGCTCT
CCTGTTCCGACCCTGCCGCTTACCGGATACCTGTCCGCCTTTCTCCCTTCGGGAAGCGTGGCGCTTTCTC
ATAGCTCACGCTGTAGGTATCTCAGTTCGGTGTAGGTCGTTCGCTCCAAGCTGGGCTGTGTGCACGAACC
CCCCGTTCAGCCCGACCGCTGCGCCTTATCCGGTAACTATCGTCTTGAGTCCAACCCGGTAAGACACGAC
TTATCGCCACTGGCAGCAGCCACTGGTAACAGGATTAGCAGAGCGAGGTATGTAGGCGGTGCTACAGAGT
TCTTGAAGTGGTGGCCTAACTACGGCTACACTAGAAGAACAGTATTTGGTATCTGCGCTCTGCTGAAGCC
AGTTACCTTCGGAAAAAGAGTTGGTAGCTCTTGATCCGGCAAACAAACCACCGCTGGTAGCGGTGGTTTT
TTTGTTTGCAAGCAGCAGATTACGCGCAGAAAAAAAGGATCTCAAGAAGATCCTTTGATCTTTTCTACGG
GGTCTGACGCTCAGTGGAACGAAAACTCACGTTAAGGGATTTTGGTCATGAGATTATCAAAAAGGATCTT
CACCTAGATCCTTTTAAATTAAAAATGAAGTTTTAAATCAATCTAAAGTATATATGAGTAAACTTGGTCT
GACAGTTACCAATGCTTAATCAGTGAGGCACCTATCTCAGCGATCTGTCTATTTCGTTCATCCATAGTTG
CCTGACTCCCCGTCGTGTAGATAACTACGATACGGGAGGGCTTACCATCTGGCCCCAGTGCTGCAATGAT
ACCGCGAGAACCACGCTCACCGGCTCCAGATTTATCAGCAATAAACCAGCCAGCCGGAAGGGCCGAGCGC
AGAAGTGGTCCTGCAACTTTATCCGCCTCCATCCAGTCTATTAATTGTTGCCGGGAAGCTAGAGTAAGTA
GTTCGCCAGTTAATAGTTTGCGCAACGTTGTTGCCATTGCTACAGGCATCGTGGTGTCACGCTCGTCGTT
TGGTATGGCTTCATTCAGCTCCGGTTCCCAACGATCAAGGCGAGTTACATGATCCCCCATGTTGTGCAAA
AAAGCGGTTAGCTCCTTCGGTCCTCCGATCGTTGTCAGAAGTAAGTTGGCCGCAGTGTTATCACTCATGG
TTATGGCAGCACTGCATAATTCTCTTACTGTCATGCCATCCGTAAGATGCTTTTCTGTGACTGGTGAGTA
CTCAACCAAGTCATTCTGAGAATAGTGTATGCGGCGACCGAGTTGCTCTTGCCCGGCGTCAATACGGGAT
AATACCGCGCCACATAGCAGAACTTTAAAAGTGCTCATCATTGGAAAACGTTCTTCGGGGCGAAAACTCT
CAAGGATCTTACCGCTGTTGAGATCCAGTTCGATGTAACCCACTCGTGCACCCAACTGATCTTCAGCATC
TTTTACTTTCACCAGCGTTTCTGGGTGAGCAAAAACAGGAAGGCAAAATGCCGCAAAAAAGGGAATAAGG
GCGACACGGAAATGTTGAATACTCATACTCTTCCTTTTTCAATATTATTGAAGCATTTATCAGGGTTATT
GTCTCATGAGCGGATACATATTTGAATGTAGCTCCGAATTTCTCGAGGGCTTGTCGACGACGGCGGTCTC
CGTCGTCAGGATCATGAATTCGACCCGCCTGCCACCATGACCGAGTACAAGCCCACGGTGCGCCTCGCCA
CCCGCGACGACGTCCCCCGGGCCGTACGCACCCTCGCCGCCGCGTTCGCCGACTACCCCGCCACGCGCCA
CACCGTCGACCCGGACCGCCACATCGAGCGGGTCACCGAGCTGCAAGAACTCTTCCTCACGCGCGTCGGG
CTCGACATCGGCAAGGTGTGGGTCGCGGACGACGGCGCCGCGGTGGCGGTCTGGACCACGCCGGAGAGCG
TCGAAGCGGGGGCGGTGTTCGCCGAGATCGGCCCGCGCATGGCCGAGTTGAGCGGTTCCCGGCTGGCCGC
GCAGCAACAGATGGAAGGCCTCCTGGCGCCGCACCGGCCCAAGGAGCCCGCGTGGTTCCTGGCCACCGTC
GGCGTCTCGCCCGACCACCAGGGCAAGGGTCTGGGCAGCGCCGTCGTGCTCCCCGGAGTGGAGGCGGCCG
AGCGCGCCGGGGTGCCCGCCTTCCTGGAGACATCCGCGCCCCGCAACCTCCCCTTCTACGAGCGGCTCGG
CTTCACCGTCACCGCCGACGTCGAGGTGCCCGAAGGACCGCGCACCTGGTGCATGACCCGCAAGCCCGGT
GCCTGATACGCGTGAATTCACTCCTCAGGTGCAGGCTGCCTATCAGAAGGTGGTGGCTGGTGTGGCCAAT
GCCCTGGCTCACAAATACCACTGAGATCTTTTTCCCTCTGCCAAAAATTATGGGGACATCATGAAGCCCC
TTGAGCATCTGACTTCTGGCTAATAAAGGAAATTTATTTTCATTGCAATAGTGTGTTGGAATTTTTTGTG
TCTCTCACTCGGAAGGACATATGGGAGGGCAAATCATTTAAAACATCAGAATGAGTATTTGGTTTAGAGT
TTGGCAACATATGCCCATATGCTGGCTGCCATGAACAAAGGTTGGCTATAAAGAGGTCATCAGTATATGA
AACAGCCCCCTGCTGTCCATTCCTTATTCCATAGAAAAGCCTTGACTTGAGGTTAGATTTTTTTTATATT
TTGTTTTGTGTTATTTTTTTCTTTAACATCCCTAAAATTTTCCTTACATGTTTTACTAGCCAGATTTTTC
CTCCTCTCCTGACTACTCCCAGTCATAGCTGTCCCTCTTCTCTTATGGAGATCCCTCGACCTGCAGCCCA
AGCTTGAATTCTCTAGAATTACCCTGTTATCCCTATGCTTGGTTTACCGAGCTCTTATTGGTTTTCAAAC
TTCATTGACTGTGCCCAACGCGCCTGGGAGCTCACGGGGACAGCCCCCCCCCAAAGCCCCCAGGGATGTA
ATTACGTCCCTCCCCCGCTAGGGGGCAGCAGCGAGCCGCCCGGGGCTCCGCTCCGGTCCGGCGCTCCCCC
CGCATCCCCGAGCCGGCAGCGTGCGGGGACAGCCCGGGCACGGGGAAGGTGGCACGGGATCGCTTTCCTC
TGAACGCTTCTCGCTGCTCTTTGAGCCTGCAGACACCTGGGGGGATACGGGGAAAAAGCTAGGCTGAAAG
ACCGGTTCTTAGAATGACACGCGCCTGGGAGCTCACGGGGACAGCCCCCCCCCAAAGCCCCCAGGGATGT
AATTACGTCCCTCCCCCGCTAGGGGGCAGCAGCGAGCCGCCCGGGGCTCCGCTCCGGTCCGGCGCTCCCC
CCGCATCCCCGAGCCGGCAGCGTGCGGGGACAGCCCGGGCACGGGGAAGGTGGCACGGGATCGCTTTCCT
CTGAACGCTTCTCGCTGCTCTTTGAGCCTGCAGACACCTGGGGGGATACGGGGAAAAAGCTAACTTCTGA
GACGACAACTTTGTATAGAAAAGTTGGCTCCGAATTCGCCCTTGACAGCAGAGATCCAGTTTGGTTAATT
AATTGGCTCCGGTGCCCGTCAGTGGGCAGAGCGCACATCGCCCACAGTCCCCGAGAAGTTGTGGGGAGGG
GTCGGCAATTGAACCGGTGCCTAGAGAAGGTGGCGCGGGGTAAACTGGGAAAGTGATGTCGTGTACTGGC
TCCGCCTTTTTCCCGAGGGTGGGGGAGAACCGTATATAAGTGCAGTAGTCGCCGTGAACGTTCTTTTTCG
CAACGGGTTTGCCGCCAGAACACAGGTAAGTGCCGTGTGTGGTTCCCGCGGGCCTGGCCTCTTTACGGGT
TATGGCCCTTGCGTGCCTTGAATTACTTCCACCTGGCTGCAGTACGTGATTCTTGATCCCGAGCTTCGGG
TTGGAAGTGGGTGGGAGAGTTCGAGGCCTTGCGCTTAAGGAGCCCCTTCGCCTCGTGCTTGAGTTGAGGC
CTGGCCTGGGCGCTGGGGCCGCCGCGTGCGAATCTGGTGGCACCTTCGCGCCTGTCTCGCTGCTTTCGAT
AAGTCTCTAGCCATTTAAAATTTTTGATGACCTGCTGCGACGCTTTTTTTCTGGCAAGATAGTCTTGTAA
ATGCGGGCCAAGATCTGCACACTGGTATTTCGGTTTTTGGGGCCGCGGGCGGCGACGGGGCCCGTGCGTC
CCAGCGCACATGTTCGGCGAGGCGGGGCCTGCGAGCGCGGCCACCGAGAATCGGACGGGGGTAGTCTCAA
GCTGGCCGGCCTGCTCTGGTGCCTGGCCTCGCGCCGCCGTGTATCGCCCCGCCCTGGGCGGCAAGGCTGG
CCCGGTCGGCACCAGTTGCGTGAGCGGAAAGATGGCCGCTTCCCGGCCCTGCTGCAGGGAGCTCAAAATG
GAGGACGCGGCGCTCGGGAGAGCGGGCGGGTGAGTCACCCACACAAAGGAAAAGGGCCTTTCCGTCCTCA
GCCGTCGCTTCATGTGACTCCACGGAGTACCGGGCGCCGTCCAGGCACCTCGATTAGTTCTCGAGCTTTT
GGAGTACGTCGTCTTTAGGTTGGGGGGAGGGGTTTTATGCGATGGAGTTTCCCCACACTGAGTGGGTGGA
GACTGAAGTTAGGCCAGCTTGGCACTTGATGTAATTCTCCTTGGAATTTGCCCTTTTTGAGTTTGGATCT
TGGTTCATTCTCAAGCCTCAGACAGTGGTTCAAAGTTTTTTTCTTCCATTTCAGGTGTCGTGAGAAGGGC
GAATTCGACCCAAGTTTGTACAAAAAAGCAGGCTGGATCCAGGTGCCACCATGGTGAGCGAGCTGATTAA
GGAGAACATGCACATGAAGCTGTACATGGAGGGCACCGTGAACAACCACCACTTCAAGTGCACATCCGAG
GGCGAAGGCAAGCCCTACGAGGGCACCCAGACCATGAGAATCAAGGCGGTCGAGGGCGGCCCTCTCCCCT
TCGCCTTCGACATCCTGGCTACCAGCTTCATGTACGGCAGCAAAACCTTCATCAACCACACCCAGGGCAT
CCCCGACTTCTTTAAGCAGTCCTTCCCCGAGGGCTTCACATGGGAGAGAGTCACCACATACGAAGATGGG
GGCGTGCTGACCGCTACCCAGGACACCAGCCTCCAGGACGGCTGCCTCATCTACAACGTCAAGATCAGAG
GGGTGAACTTCCCATCCAACGGCCCTGTGATGCAGAAGAAAACACTCGGCTGGGAGGCCTCCACCGAGAC
ACTGTACCCCGCTGACGGCGGCCTGGAAGGCAGAGCCGACATGGCCCTGAAGCTCGTGGGCGGGGGCCAC
CTGATCTGCAACCTTAAGACCACATACAGATCCAAGAAACCCGCTAAGAACCTCAAGATGCCCGGCGTCT
ACTATGTGGACAGGAGACTGGAAAGAATCAAGGAGGCCGACAAAGAGACATACGTCGAGCAGCACGAGGT
GGCTGTGGCCAGATACTGCGACCTCCCTAGCAAACTGGGGCACAAACTTAATTGAGAATTCTACCACCCA
GCTTTCTTGTACAAAGTGGTACGTCTCAAGACCAGAGGTCTCTGCTTTGAGTATACAACAAAATCACTGA
TGCTGGACAACAAAATCACTGATGCTGGACAACAAAATCACTGATGCTGGACAACAAAATCACTGATGCT
GGACAACCAGAAGAGACCTGTGCTTCACTCCTCAGGTGCAGGCTGCCTATCAGAAGGTGGTGGCTGGTGT
GGCCAATGCCCTGGCTCACAAATACCACTGAGATCTTTTTCCCTCTGCCAAAAATTATGGGGACATCATG
AAGCCCCTTGAGCATCTGACTTCTGGCTAATAAAGGAAATTTATTTTCATTGCAATAGTGTGTTGGAATT
TTTTGTGTCTCTCACTCGGAAGGACATATGGGAGGGCAAATCATTTAAAACATCAGAATGAGTATTTGGT
TTAGAGTTTGGCAACATATGCCCATATGCTGGCTGCCATGAACAAAGGTTGGCTATAAAGAGGTCATCAG
TATATGAAACAGCCCCCTGCTGTCCATTCCTTATTCCATAGAAAAGCCTTGACTTGAGGTTAGATTTTTT
TTATATTTTGTTTTGTGTTATTTTTTTCTTTAACATCCCTAAAATTTTCCTTACATGTTTTACTAGCCAG
ATTTTTCCTCCTCTCCTGACTACTCCCAGTCATAGCTGTCCCTCTTCTCTTATGGAGATCCCGAGCGGTG
CGTTTTTATGCTTGTAGTATTGTATAATGTTTTTAAGATCCAAGCTTCTGACCTCTTCTCTTCCTCCCAC
AGGGCCTCGAGACAATTGCATCGATGGTACCAGTGAAAGTCTGCAATGAATTCGAGTTGGCGCGCCTGTC
ATTCTAAATCTCTCTTTCAGCCTAAAGCTTTTTCCCCGTATCCCCCCAGGTGTCTGCAGGCTCAAAGAGC
AGCGAGAAGCGTTCAGAGGAAAGCGATCCCGTGCCACCTTCCCCGTGCCCGGGCTGTCCCCGCACGCTGC
CGGCTCGGGGATGCGGGGGGAGCGCCGGACCGGAGCGGAGCCCCGGGCGGCTCGCTGCTGCCCCCTAGCG
GGGGAGGGACGTAATTACATCCCTGGGGGCTTTGGGAGGGGGCTGTCCCCGTGAGCTCCCAGGCGCGCCT
GTCATTCTAAATCTCTCTTTCAGCCTAAAGCTTTTTCCCCGTATCCCCCCAGGTGTCTGCAGGCTCAAAG
AGCAGCGAGAAGCGTTCAGAGGAAAGCGATCCCGTGCCACCTTCCCCGTGCCCGGGCTGTCCCCGCACGC
TGCCGGCTCGGGGATGCGGGGGGAGCGCCGGACCGGAGCGGAGCCCCGGGCGGCTCGCTGCTGCCCCCTA
GCGGGGGAGGGACGTAATTACATCCCTGGGGGCTTTGGGGGGGGGCTGTCCCCGTGAGCTCCCAGGCGCG
CCAACTCGGTACCGTATCGATGTCGACGTTAACGCTAGTGATATCAACTTTGTATAGAAAAGTTGGCTCC
GAATTCGCCCTTGACAGCAGAGATCCAGTTTGGTTAATTAATTGGCTCCGGTGCCCGTCAGTGGGCAGAG
CGCACATCGCCCACAGTCCCCGAGAAGTTGTGGGGAGGGGTCGGCAATTGAACCGGTGCCTAGAGAAGGT
GGCGCGGGGTAAACTGGGAAAGTGATGTCGTGTACTGGCTCCGCCTTTTTCCCGAGGGTGGGGGAGAACC
GTATATAAGTGCAGTAGTCGCCGTGAACGTTCTTTTTCGCAACGGGTTTGCCGCCAGAACACAGGTAAGT
GCCGTGTGTGGTTCCCGCGGGCCTGGCCTCTTTACGGGTTATGGCCCTTGCGTGCCTTGAATTACTTCCA
CCTGGCTGCAGTACGTGATTCTTGATCCCGAGCTTCGGGTTGGAAGTGGGTGGGAGAGTTCGAGGCCTTG
CGCTTAAGGAGCCCCTTCGCCTCGTGCTTGAGTTGAGGCCTGGCCTGGGCGCTGGGGCCGCCGCGTGCGA
ATCTGGTGGCACCTTCGCGCCTGTCTCGCTGCTTTCGATAAGTCTCTAGCCATTTAAAATTTTTGATGAC
CTGCTGCGACGCTTTTTTTCTGGCAAGATAGTCTTGTAAATGCGGGCCAAGATCTGCACACTGGTATTTC
GGTTTTTGGGGCCGCGGGCGGCGACGGGGCCCGTGCGTCCCAGCGCACATGTTCGGCGAGGCGGGGCCTG
CGAGCGCGGCCACCGAGAATCGGACGGGGGTAGTCTCAAGCTGGCCGGCCTGCTCTGGTGCCTGGCCTCG
CGCCGCCGTGTATCGCCCCGCCCTGGGCGGCAAGGCTGGCCCGGTCGGCACCAGTTGCGTGAGCGGAAAG
ATGGCCGCTTCCCGGCCCTGCTGCAGGGAGCTCAAAATGGAGGACGCGGCGCTCGGGAGAGCGGGCGGGT
GAGTCACCCACACAAAGGAAAAGGGCCTTTCCGTCCTCAGCCGTCGCTTCATGTGACTCCACGGAGTACC
GGGCGCCGTCCAGGCACCTCGATTAGTTCTCGAGCTTTTGGAGTACGTCGTCTTTAGGTTGGGGGGAGGG
GTTTTATGCGATGGAGTTTCCCCACACTGAGTGGGTGGAGACTGAAGTTAGGCCAGCTTGGCACTTGATG
TAATTCTCCTTGGAATTTGCCCTTTTTGAGTTTGGATCTTGGTTCATTCTCAAGCCTCAGACAGTGGTTC
AAAGTTTTTTTCTTCCATTTCAGGTGTCGTGAGAAGGGCGAATTCGACCCAAGTTTGTACAAAAAAGCAG
GCTCGCCACCATGGTGAGCAAGGGCGAGGAGCTGTTCACCGGGGTGGTGCCCATCCTGGTCGAGCTGGAC
GGCGACGTAAACGGCCACAAGTTCAGCGTGAGGGGCGAGGGCGAGGGCGATGCCACCAACGGCAAGCTGA
CCCTGAAGTTCATCTGCACCACCGGCAAGCTGCCCGTGCCCTGGCCCACCCTCGTGACCACCCTGAGCCA
CGGCGTGCAGTGCTTCGCCCGCTACCCCGACCACATGAAGCAGCACGACTTCTTCAAGTCCGCCATGCCC
GAAGGCTACGTCCAGGAGCGCACCATCTTCTTCAAGGACGACGGCACCTACAAGACCCGCGCCGAGGTGA
AGTTCGAGGGCGACACCCTAGTGAACCGCATCGAGCTGAAGGGCGTCGACTTCAAGGAGGACGGCAACAT
CCTGGGGCACAAGCTGGAGTACAACTTCAACAGCCACAACATCTATATCATGGCCGTCAAGCAGAAGAAC
GGCATCAAGGTGAACTTCAAGATCCGCCACAACGTGGAGGACGGCAGCGTGCAGCTCGCCGACCACTACC
AGCAGAACACCCCCATCGGCGACGGCCCCGTGCTGCTGCCCGACAGCCACTACCTGAGCACCCAGTCCGT
GCTGAGCAAAGACCCCAACGAGAAGCGCGATCACATGGTCCTGCTGGAGTTCCGCACCGCCGCCGGGATC
ACTCTCGGCATGGACGAGCTGTACAAGTAATACCACCCAGCTTTCTTGTACAAAGTGGTACGCGTGAATT
CACTCCTCAGGTGCAGGCTGCCTATCAGAAGGTGGTGGCTGGTGTGGCCAATGCCCTGGCTCACAAATAC
CACTGAGATCTTTTTCCCTCTGCCAAAAATTATGGGGACATCATGAAGCCCCTTGAGCATCTGACTTCTG
GCTAATAAAGGAAATTTATTTTCATTGCAATAGTGTGTTGGAATTTTTTGTGTCTCTCACTCGGAAGGAC
ATATGGGAGGGCAAATCATTTAAAACATCAGAATGAGTATTTGGTTTAGAGTTTGGCAACATATGCCCAT
ATGCTGGCTGCCATGAACAAAGGTTGGCTATAAAGAGGTCATCAGTATATGAAACAGCCCCCTGCTGTCC
ATTCCTTATTCCATAGAAAAGCCTTGACTTGAGGTTAGATTTTTTTTATATTTTGTTTTGTGTTATTTTT
TTCTTTAACATCCCTAAAATTTTCCTTACATGTTTTACTAGCCAGATTTTTCCTCCTCTCCTGACTACTC
CCAGTCATAGCTGTCCCTCTTCTCTTATGGAGATCCCTCGACCTGCAGCCCAAGCTTGGCGTAATCATGG
TCATAGCTGTTTCCTGTGTGAAATTGTTATCCGCTCACAATTCCACACAACATACGAGCCGGAAGCATAA
AGTGTAAAGCCTGGGGTGCCTAATGAGTGAGCTAACTCACATTAATTGCGTTGCGCTCACTGCCCGCTTT
CCAGTCGGGAAACCTGTCGTGCCAGCGGATCGACAGTACTAAGCTTGGTCTAATACCCAATCTCTCGTCT
TATCCAGATGTTTTATACGCCTCTGGCCCGTGTCTCAAAATCTCTGATGTTACATTGCACAAGATAAAAT
AATATCATCATGAACAATAAAACTGTCTGCTTACATAAACAGTAATACAAGGGGTGTTATGAGCCATATT
CAACGGGAAACGTCGAGGCCGCGATTAAATTCCAACATGGATGCTGATTTATATGGGTATAAATGGGCTC
GCGATAATGTCGGGCAATCAGGTGCGACAATCTATCGCTTGTATGGGAAGCCCGATGCGCCAGAGTTGTT
TCTGAAACATGGCAAAGGTAGCGTTGCCAATGATGTTACAGATGAGATGGTCAGACTAAACTGGCTGACG
GAATTTATGCCTCTTCCGACCATCAAGCATTTTATCCGTACTCCTGATGATGCATGGTTACTCACCACTG
CGATCCCCGGAAAAACAGCATTCCAGGTATTAGAAGAATATCCTGATTCAGGTGAAAATATTGTTGATGC
GCTGGCAGTGTTCCTGCGCCGGTTGCATTCGATTCCTGTTTGTAATTGTCCTTTTAACAGCGATCGCGTA
TTTCGTCTCGCTCAGGCGCAATCACGAATGAATAACGGTTTGGTTGATGCGAGTGATTTTGATGACGAGC
GTAATGGCTGGCCTGTTGAACAAGTCTGGAAAGAAATGCATAAACTTTTGCCATTCTCACCGGATTCAGT
CGTCACTCATGGTGATTTCTCACTTGATAACCTTATTTTTGACGAGGGGAAATTAATAGGTTGTATTGAT
GTTGGACGAGTCGGAATCGCAGACCGATACCAGGATCTTGCCATCCTATGGAACTGCCTCGGTGAGTTTT
CTCCTTCATTACAGAAACGGCTTTTTCAAAAATATGGTATTGATAATCCTGATATGAATAAATTGCAGTT
TCATTTGATGCTCGATGAGTTTTTCTAATCAGAATTGGTTAATTGGTTGTAACACTGGCAGAGCATTACG
CTGACTTGACGGGACGGCGCAAGCTCATGACCAAAATCCCTTAACGTGAGTTACGCGTCGTTCCACTGAG
CGTCAGAGGTATCACTAGTATTACAGAGGTAAGTTATAACAGTCGCCTAACCC
Features (pLannotate 1.2.2; 28 found; start..end, strand, type, name):
     87..675     -  rep_origin     ori: high-copy-number ColE1/pMB1/pBR322/pUC origin of replication
    846..1706    -  CDS            AmpR: β-lactamase; bla; confers resistance to ampicillin, carbenicillin, and related antibiotics
   1707..1778    -  promoter       AmpR promoter: bla
   1857..2456    +  CDS            PuroR: puromycin N-acetyltransferase; pac from Streptomyces alboniger; confers resistance to puromycin
   2461..2541    +  CDS            HBB (fragment): HBB_PONPY - Experimental evidence at transcript level: Swiss-Prot protein existence level 2. Involved in oxygen transport from the lung to the various peripheral tissues. From Pongo pygmaeus (Bornean orangutan).
   2612..2667    +  polyA_signal   β-globin poly(A) signal: rabbit β-globin polyadenylation signal (Gil and Proudfoot, 1987)
   3646..3666    +  protein_bind   attB4: mutant version of attB; core recombination site for the Gateway® BP reaction BP Clonase™
   3734..3945    +  promoter       EF-1α core promoter: core promoter for human elongation factor EF-1α
   3946..4884    +  intron         EF-1α intron A: intron upstream of the start codon of human EF-1α
   4911..4931    +  protein_bind   attB1: mutant version of attB; core recombination site for the Gateway® BP reaction BP Clonase™
   4951..5646    +  CDS            mKate2: mKate2 is a basic (constitutively fluorescent) red fluorescent protein published in 2009, derived from Entacmaea quadricolor. It is reported to be a rapidly-maturing monomer with moderate acid sensitivity.
   5666..5690    -  protein_bind   attB2: mutant version of attB; recombination site for the Gateway® BP reaction BP Clonase™
   5834..5908    +  CDS            HBB (fragment): HBB_PONPY - Experimental evidence at transcript level: Swiss-Prot protein existence level 2. Involved in oxygen transport from the lung to the various peripheral tissues. From Pongo pygmaeus (Bornean orangutan).
   5979..6034    +  polyA_signal   β-globin poly(A) signal: rabbit β-globin polyadenylation signal (Gil and Proudfoot, 1987)
   6418..6443    +  misc_feature   SA: splice acceptor site
   7115..7135    +  protein_bind   attB4: mutant version of attB; core recombination site for the Gateway® BP reaction BP Clonase™
   7203..7414    +  promoter       EF-1α core promoter: core promoter for human elongation factor EF-1α
   7415..8353    +  intron         EF-1α intron A: intron upstream of the start codon of human EF-1α
   8380..8400    +  protein_bind   attB1: mutant version of attB; core recombination site for the Gateway® BP reaction BP Clonase™
   8411..9127    +  CDS            EBFP2: EBFP2 is a basic (constitutively fluorescent) blue fluorescent protein published in 2007, derived from Aequorea victoria. It is reported to be a rapidly-maturing monomer with moderate acid sensitivity.
   9135..9159    -  protein_bind   attB2: mutant version of attB; recombination site for the Gateway® BP reaction BP Clonase™
   9163..9243    +  CDS            HBB (fragment): HBB_PONPY - Experimental evidence at transcript level: Swiss-Prot protein existence level 2. Involved in oxygen transport from the lung to the various peripheral tissues. From Pongo pygmaeus (Bornean orangutan).
   9314..9369    +  polyA_signal   β-globin poly(A) signal: rabbit β-globin polyadenylation signal (Gil and Proudfoot, 1987)
   9752..9774    -  protein_bind   lac operator (fragment): The lac repressor binds to the lac operator to inhibit transcription in E. coli. This inhibition can be relieved by adding lactose or isopropyl-β-D-thiogalactopyranoside (IPTG). lac repressor encoded by lacI
   9778..9808    -  promoter       lac promoter: promoter for the E. coli lac operon
   9823..9844    -  protein_bind   CAP binding site: CAP binding activates transcription in the presence of cAMP. E. coli catabolite activator protein
   9857..9896    -  CDS            lacI (fragment): lac repressor; lacI; The lac repressor binds to the lac operator to inhibit transcription in E. coli. This inhibition can be relieved by adding lactose or isopropyl-β-D-thiogalactopyranoside (IPTG).
  10069..10878   +  CDS            KanR: aminoglycoside phosphotransferase; aph(3')-Ia; confers resistance to kanamycin in bacteria or G418 (Geneticin®) in eukaryotes
