>Addgene plasmid #103450 | LSB-hsa-miR-338-3p | addgene full sequence | sequence record 459284 | Addgene Long Read Sequencing Result
TTGAGATCCTTTTTTTCTGCGCGTAATCTGCTGCTTGCAAACAAAAAAACCACCGCTACCAGCGGTGGTT
TGTTTGCCGGATCAAGAGCTACCAACTCTTTTTCCGAAGGTAACTGGCTTCAGCAGAGCGCAGATACCAA
ATACTGTTCTTCTAGTGTAGCCGTAGTTAGGCCACCACTTCAAGAACTCTGTAGCACCGCCTACATACCT
CGCTCTGCTAATCCTGTTACCAGTGGCTGCTGCCAGTGGCGATAAGTCGTGTCTTACCGGGTTGGACTCA
AGACGATAGTTACCGGATAAGGCGCAGCGGTCGGGCTGAACGGGGGGTTCGTGCACACAGCCCAGCTTGG
AGCGAACGACCTACACCGAACTGAGATACCTACAGCGTGAGCTATGAGAAAGCGCCACGCTTCCCGAAGG
GAGAAAGGCGGACAGGTATCCGGTAAGCGGCAGGGTCGGAACAGGAGAGCGCACGAGGGAGCTTCCAGGG
GGAAACGCCTGGTATCTTTATAGTCCTGTCGGGTTTCGCCACCTCTGACTTGAGCGTCGATTTTTGTGAT
GCTCGTCAGGGGGGCGGAGCCTATGGAAAAACGCCAGCAACGCGGCCTTTTTACGGTTCCTGGCCTTTTG
CTGGCCTTTTGCTCACATGTTCTTTCCTGCGTTATCCCCTCAATTGGGTTAGGCGACTGTTATAACTTAC
CTCTGTAATACTAGTGATACCTCTGACGCTCAGTGGAACGACGCGTAACTCACGTTAAGGGATTTTGGTC
ATGAGCTTGCGCCGTCCCGTCAAGTCAGCGTAATGCTCTGCCAGTGTTACAACCAATTAACCAATTCTGA
TTAGAAAAACTCATCGAGCATCAAATGAAACTGCAATTTATTCATATCAGGATTATCAATACCATATTTT
TGAAAAAGCCGTTTCTGTAATGAAGGAGAAAACTCACCGAGGCAGTTCCATAGGATGGCAAGATCCTGGT
ATCGGTCTGCGATTCCGACTCGTCCAACATCAATACAACCTATTAATTTCCCCTCGTCAAAAATAAGGTT
ATCAAGTGAGAAATCACCATGAGTGACGACTGAATCCGGTGAGAATGGCAAAAGTTTATGCATTTCTTTC
CAGACTTGTTCAACAGGCCAGCCATTACGCTCGTCATCAAAATCACTCGCATCAACCAAACCGTTATTCA
TTCGTGATTGCGCCTGAGCGAGACGAAATACGCGATCGCTGTTAAAAGGACAATTACAAACAGGAATCGA
ATGCAACCGGCGCAGGAACACTGCCAGCGCATCAACAATATTTTCACCTGAATCAGGATATTCTTCTAAT
ACCTGGAATGCTGTTTTTCCGGGGATCGCAGTGGTGAGTAACCATGCATCATCAGGAGTACGGATAAAAT
GCTTGATGGTCGGAAGAGGCATAAATTCCGTCAGCCAGTTTAGTCTGACCATCTCATCTGTAACATCATT
GGCAACGCTACCTTTGCCATGTTTCAGAAACAACTCTGGCGCATCGGGCTTCCCATACAAGCGATAGATT
GTCGCACCTGATTGCCCGACATTATCGCGAGCCCATTTATACCCATATAAATCAGCATCCATGTTGGAAT
TTAATCGCGGCCTCGACGTTTCCCGTTGAATATGGCTCATAACACCCCTTGTATTACTGTTTATGTAAGC
AGACAGTTTTATTGTTCATGATGATATATTTTTATCTTGTGCAATGTAACATCAGAGATTTTGAGACACG
GGCCAGAGGCGTATAAAACATCTGGATAAGACGAGAGATTGGGTATTAGACCAAGCTTAGTACTGTCGAT
CCGCTGGCACGACAGGTTTCCCGACTGGAAAGCGGGCAGTGAGCGCAACGCAATTAATGTGAGTTAGCTC
ACTCATTAGGCACCCCAGGCTTTACACTTTATGCTTCCGGCTCGTATGTTGTGTGGAATTGTGAGCGGAT
AACAATTTCACACAGGAAACAGCTATGACCATGATTACGCCAAGCTTGGGCTGCAGGTCGAGGGATCTCC
ATAAGAGAAGAGGGACAGCTATGACTGGGAGTAGTCAGGAGAGGAGGAAAAATCTGGCTAGTAAAACATG
TAAGGAAAATTTTAGGGATGTTAAAGAAAAAAATAACACAAAACAAAATATAAAAAAAATCTAACCTCAA
GTCAAGGCTTTTCTATGGAATAAGGAATGGACAGCAGGGGGCTGTTTCATATACTGATGACCTCTTTATA
GCCAACCTTTGTTCATGGCAGCCAGCATATGGGCATATGTTGCCAAACTCTAAACCAAATACTCATTCTG
ATGTTTTAAATGATTTGCCCTCCCATATGTCCTTCCGAGTGAGAGACACAAAAAATTCCAACACACTATT
GCAATGAAAATAAATTTCCTTTATTAGCCAGAAGTCAGATGCTCAAGGGGCTTCATGATGTCCCCATAAT
TTTTGGCAGAGGGAAAAAGATCTCAGTGGTATTTGTGAGCCAGGGCATTGGCCACACCAGCCACCACCTT
CTGATAGGCAGCCTGCACCTGAGGAGTGAATTCACGCGTAGTCTCAAAGCTCAGGCACCGGGCTTGCGGG
TCATGCACCAGGTGCGCGGTCCTTCGGGCACCTCGACGTCGGCGGTGACGGTGAAGCCGAGCCGCTCGTA
GAAGGGGAGGTTGCGGGGCGCGGATGTCTCCAGGAAGGCGGGCACCCCGGCGCGCTCGGCCGCCTCCACT
CCGGGGAGCACGACGGCGCTGCCCAGACCCTTGCCCTGGTGGTCGGGCGAGACGCCGACGGTGGCCAGGA
ACCACGCGGGCTCCTTGGGCCGGTGCGGCGCCAGGAGGCCTTCCATCTGTTGCTGCGCGGCCAGCCGGGA
ACCGCTCAACTCGGCCATGCGCGGGCCGATCTCGGCGAACACCGCCCCCGCTTCGACGCTCTCCGGCGTG
GTCCAGACCGCCACCGCGGCGCCGTCGTCCGCGACCCACACCTTGCCGATGTCGAGCCCGACGCGCGTGA
GGAAGAGTTCTTGCAGCTCGGTGACCCGCTCGATGTGGCGGTCCGGGTCGACGGTGTGGCGCGTGGCGGG
GTAGTCGGCGAACGCGGCGGCGAGGGTGCGTACGGCCCGGGGGACGTCGTCGCGGGTGGCGAGGCGCACC
GTGGGCTTGTACTCGGTCATGGTGGCACCTTGAGACAGGCGGTCGAATTCATGATCCTGACGACGGAGAC
CGCCGTCGTCGACAAGCCCTCGAGAAATTCGGTACATTCAAATATGTATCCGCTCATGAGACAATAACCT
TGATAAATGCTTCAATAATATTGAAAAAGGAAGAGTATGAGTATTCAACATTTCCGTGTCGCCCTTATTC
CCTTTTTTGCGGCATTTTGCCTTCCTGTTTTTGCTCACCCAGAAACGCTGGTGAAAGTAAAAGATGCTGA
AGATCAGTTGGGTGCACGAGTGGGTTACATCGAACTGGATCTCAACAGCGGTAAGATCCTTGAGAGTTTT
CGCCCCGAAGAACGTTTTCCAATGATGAGCACTTTTAAAGTTCTGCTATGTGGCGCGGTATTATCCCGTA
TTGACGCCGGGCAAGAGCAACTCGGTCGCCGCATACACTATTCTCAGAATGACTTGGTTGAGTACTCACC
AGTCACAGAAAAGCATCTTACGGATGGCATGACAGTAAGAGAATTATGCAGTGCTGCCATAACCATGAGT
GATAACACTGCGGCCAACTTACTTCTGACAACGATCGGAGGACCGAAGGAGCTAACCGCTTTTTTGCACA
ACATGGGGGATCATGTAACTCGCCTTGATCGTTGGGAACCGGAGCTGAATGAAGCCATACCAAACGACGA
GCGTGACACCACGATGCCTGTAGCAATGGCAACAACGTTGCGCAAACTATTAACTGGCGAACTACTTACT
CTAGCTTCCCGGCAACAATTAATAGACTGGATGGAGGCGGATAAAGTTGCAGGACCACTTCTGCGCTCGG
CCCTTCCGGCTGGCTGGTTTATTGCTGATAAATCTGGAGCCGGTGAGCGTGGTTCTCGCGGTATCATTGC
AGCACTGGGGCCAGATGGTAAGCCCTCCCGTATCGTAGTTATCTACACGACGGGGAGTCAGGCAACTATG
GATGAACGAAATAGACAGATCGCTGAGATAGGTGCCTCACTGATTAAGCATTGGTAACTGTCAGACCAAG
TTTACTCATATATACTTTAGATTGATTTAAAACTTCATTTTTAATTTAAAAGGATCTAGGTGAAGATCCT
TTTTGATAATCTCATGACCAAAATCCCTTAACGTGAGTTTTCGTTCCACTGAGCGTCAGACCCCGTAGAA
AAGATCAAAGGATCTTC
Features (pLannotate 1.2.2; 11 found; start..end, strand, type, name):
      1..589     +  rep_origin     ori: high-copy-number ColE1/pMB1/pBR322/pUC origin of replication
    841..1650    -  CDS            KanR: aminoglycoside phosphotransferase; aph(3')-Ia; confers resistance to kanamycin in bacteria or G418 (Geneticin®) in eukaryotes
   1823..1862    +  CDS            lacI (fragment): lac repressor; lacI; The lac repressor binds to the lac operator to inhibit transcription in E. coli. This inhibition can be relieved by adding lactose or isopropyl-β-D-thiogalactopyranoside (IPTG).
   1875..1896    +  protein_bind   CAP binding site: CAP binding activates transcription in the presence of cAMP. E. coli catabolite activator protein
   1911..1941    +  promoter       lac promoter: promoter for the E. coli lac operon
   1949..1965    +  protein_bind   lac operator: The lac repressor binds to the lac operator to inhibit transcription in E. coli. This inhibition can be relieved by adding lactose or isopropyl-β-D-thiogalactopyranoside (IPTG). lac repressor encoded by lacI
   2350..2405    -  polyA_signal   β-globin poly(A) signal: rabbit β-globin polyadenylation signal (Gil and Proudfoot, 1987)
   2476..2556    -  CDS            HBB (fragment): HBB_PONPY - Experimental evidence at transcript level: Swiss-Prot protein existence level 2. Involved in oxygen transport from the lung to the various peripheral tissues. From Pongo pygmaeus (Bornean orangutan).
   2571..3170    -  CDS            PuroR: puromycin N-acetyltransferase; pac from Streptomyces alboniger; confers resistance to puromycin
   3255..3326    +  promoter       AmpR promoter: bla
   3327..4187    +  CDS            AmpR: β-lactamase; bla; confers resistance to ampicillin, carbenicillin, and related antibiotics
