[The description below was written by a language model from this plasmid's Addgene catalogue record and pLannotate feature annotations shown in this document.]
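Description:
LSB-hsa-miR-338-3p is a mammalian expression and synthetic-biology plasmid built on the Low Sensor Backbone (LSB) and designed as a two-colour fluorescent sensor of microRNA activity. It replicates in E. coli from a high-copy ColE1/pUC-type origin and carries both ampicillin (bla) and kanamycin (aph(3')-Ia) resistance genes, with dual selection listed. A puromycin N-acetyltransferase gene followed by a rabbit β-globin poly(A) signal is also present for selection in mammalian cells, although no promoter for it is annotated in the feature table.

In the depositor's 11 kb sequence, the payload consists of two parallel transcription units, each driven by the human EF-1α core promoter with its intron A, flanked by Gateway attB4/attB1/attB2 scars, and terminated by a β-globin 3' region and poly(A) signal. One unit expresses the red protein mKate2, whose 3' UTR carries the hsa-miR-338-3p target. This site is not annotated as a feature, and the catalogue's Entrez link points to MIR337 rather than miR-338. The other unit expresses EBFP2 as an unregulated internal reference. When miR-338-3p is active in transfected cells, mKate2 is repressed, and the drop in mKate2 relative to EBFP2 gives a normalised readout of miRNA activity.

The depositor warns that the repeated poly(A) elements make the plasmid inherently unstable. Consistent with this, the repository's long-read sequence is only about 4.4 kb and retains the origin, both bacterial markers, PuroR and one poly(A) signal, but lacks both EF-1α–fluorescent protein cassettes, suggesting a recombined form. Small insertions flanking the puromycin coding region are also noted and are said not to affect selection.
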