Addgene plasmid #103450: LSB-hsa-miR-338-3p
Purpose: Used to sense miRNA activity using fluorescence based tools. hsa-miR-338-3p target in 3' UTR of of mKate. miRNA activity can be measured by the repression of mKate2 relative to EBFP2 fluorescent proteins . Plasmid is inherently unstable; please see Depositor Comments
Depositing lab: Ron Weiss. Depositing organization: Massachusetts Institute of Technology. Publication: A mixed antagonistic/synergistic miRNA repression model enables accurate predictions of multi-input miRNA sensor activity. Gam JJ, Babb J, Weiss R. Nat Commun. 2018 Jun 22;9(1):2430. doi: 10.1038/s41467-018-04575-0. PubMed 29934631.
Backbone
  Vector backbone: Low Sensor Backbone (LSB)
  Vector type: Mammalian Expression, Synthetic Biology
Growth in bacteria
  Bacterial resistance: Ampicillin and Kanamycin, 100 & 50 μg/mL
  Growth temperature: 30°C
  Growth strain: NEB Stable
  Copy number: High Copy
Gene/Insert
  Gene/Insert name: hsa-miR-338-3p target
  Species: H. sapiens (human)
  Entrez Gene: MIR337 (a.k.a. MIRN337, hsa-mir-337, mir-337)
  Promoter: EF-1a
  Cloning method: Gibson Cloning
Terms and licenses: Academic/Nonprofit Terms; Industry Terms: Not Available to Industry
Depositor comments: Please note that this plasmid is inherently unstable due to a repeating poly A element. We recommend performing a diagnostic digest on multiple colonies upon receipt. The depositors would like to note the presence of several discrepancies between the depositor sequence and physical plasmid sequence. In particular, the sequences upstream and downstream of the puromycin coding region have 10 bp insertions which do not affect the ability to perform puromycin selection. The sequences for those regions within the physical plasmids are as follows: Upstream of Puro: GAATTCGACCGCCTGTCTCAAGGTGCCACC; Downstream of Puro: GCTTTGAGACTACGCGTGAATTCACTCCTC.
How to cite: LSB-hsa-miR-338-3p was a gift from Ron Weiss (Addgene plasmid # 103450)
