>Addgene plasmid #103450 | LSB-hsa-miR-338-3p | depositor partial sequence | sequence record 195950 | hsa-miR-338-3p target
CAACAAAATCACTGATGCTGGA
