>Addgene plasmid #103450 | LSB-hsa-miR-338-3p | addgene partial sequence | sequence record 270650 | mKate2-F 5'-ACCCGCTAAGAACCTCAAGA-3'
CATACGTCGAGCAGCACGAGGTGGCTGTGGCCAGATACTGCGACCTCCCTAGCAAACTGGGGCACAAACT
TAATTGAGAATTCTACCACCCAGCTTTCTTGTACAAAGTGGTACGTCTCAAGACCAGAGGTCTCTGCTTT
GAGTATACAACAAAATCACTGATGCTGGACAACAAAATCACTGATGCTGGACAACAAAATCACTGATGCT
GGACAACAAAATCACTGATGCTGGACAACCAGAAGAGACCTGTGCTTCACTCCTCAGGTGCAGGCTGCCT
ATCAGAAGGTGGTGGCTGGTGTGGCCAATGCCCTGGCTCACAAATACCACTGAGATCTTTTTCCCTCTGC
CAAAAATTATGGGGACATCATGAAGCCCCTTGAGCATCTGACTTCTGGCTAATAAAGGAAATTTATTTTC
ATTGCAATAGTGTGTTGGAATTTTTTGTGTCTCTCACTCGGAAGGACATATGGGAGGGCAAATCATTTAA
AACATCAGAATGAGTATTTGGTTTAGAGTTTGGCAACATATGCCCATATGCTGGCTGCCATGAACAAAGG
TTGGCTATAAAGAGGTCATCAGTATATGAAACAGCCCCC
